Addgene plasmid #242496: pOP768
Purpose: Bacterial expression of GST-ScAtg38 (87-226)
Depositing lab: Roger Williams. Depositing organization: MRC Laboratory of Molecular Biology. Publication: Characterization of Atg38 and NRBF2, a fifth subunit of the autophagic Vps34/PIK3C3 complex. Ohashi Y, Soler N, Garcia Ortegon M, Zhang L, Kirsten ML, Perisic O, Masson GR, Burke JE, Jakobi AJ, Apostolakis AA, Johnson CM, Ohashi M, Ktistakis NT, Sachse C, Williams RL. Autophagy. 2016 Nov;12(11):2129-2144. doi: 10.1080/15548627.2016.1226736. Epub 2016 Sep 14. PubMed 27630019.
Backbone
  Vector backbone: pOP
  Vector type: Bacterial Expression
Growth in bacteria
  Bacterial resistance: Ampicillin, 100 μg/mL
  Growth temperature: 37°C
  Growth strain: DH5alpha
  Copy number: Low Copy
Gene/Insert
  Gene/Insert name: ATG38
  Species: S. cerevisiae (budding yeast)
  Mutation: aa 87-226 only
  Entrez Gene: YLR211C
  Tag / fusion protein: GST (N terminal on insert)
  Cloning method: Restriction Enzyme; 5′ cloning site unknown (unknown if destroyed)
Terms and licenses: Academic/Nonprofit Terms; Industry Terms: Not Available to Industry
How to cite: pOP768 was a gift from Roger Williams (Addgene plasmid # 242496 ; http://n2t.net/addgene:242496 ; RRID:Addgene_242496)
