[The description below was written by a language model from this plasmid's Addgene catalogue record and pLannotate feature annotations shown in this document.]
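Description:
pOP768 is a small (about 3.7 kb) bacterial expression plasmid on the pOP backbone. It is designed to produce a truncated form of the budding yeast autophagy protein Atg38 as a GST fusion in E. coli. The plasmid replicates from a ColE1/pMB1-type origin and retains the pBR322 bom region. Only a short fragment of the rop gene is annotated. The catalogue lists the plasmid as low copy, while the automated annotation labels the origin family generically as high copy, so the record is not fully consistent on this point. Selection is by ampicillin through the bla β-lactamase gene and its own promoter.

The expression cassette is driven by a bacteriophage T7 promoter, followed by the efficient ribosome binding site from T7 gene 10, so expression requires a host that supplies T7 RNA polymerase. No lac operator or lacI gene is annotated. The open reading frame begins with Schistosoma japonicum glutathione S-transferase. A TEV protease recognition site comes next, and then the ATG38 (YLR211C) fragment encoding residues 87–226 only. This arrangement allows affinity capture on glutathione resin and removal of the GST tag by TEV cleavage. A short match to T7 gene 10-derived sequence lies downstream of the insert, just before the T7 terminator. It is most likely residual vector sequence, although the record does not state whether it is translated.

Atg38 is a subunit of the autophagy-specific Vps34 PI3-kinase complex I, where it helps hold the subcomplexes together. The construct comes from work characterising Atg38 and its mammalian counterpart NRBF2, and it is suited to producing recombinant C-terminal Atg38 for biochemical or structural studies.
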