Features (pLannotate 1.2.2; 12 found; start..end, strand, type, name):
    144..183     -  CDS            rop (fragment): Rop protein, which maintains plasmids at low copy number; rop
    203..221     +  promoter       T7 promoter: promoter for bacteriophage T7 RNA polymerase
    295..317     +  RBS            RBS: efficient ribosome binding site from bacteriophage T7 gene 10 (Olins and Rangwala, 1989)
    328..981     +  CDS            GST26_SCHJA: Experimental evidence at protein level: Swiss-Prot protein existence level 1. GST isoenzymes appear to play a central role in the parasite detoxification system. Other functions are also suspected including a role in increasing the solubility of haematin in the parasite gut. From Schistosoma japonicum (Blood fluke).
   1000..1020    +  CDS            TEV site: tobacco etch virus (TEV) protease recognition and cleavage site
   1027..1446    +  CDS            ATG38 (fragment): ATG38_YEAST - Experimental evidence at protein level: Swiss-Prot protein existence level 1. Autophagy-related protein required for cytoplasm to vacuole transport (Cvt) and autophagy as a part of the autophagy-specific VPS34 PI3-kinase complex I. This complex is essential to recruit the ATG8- phosphatidylinositol conjugate and the ATG12-ATG5 conjugate to the pre- autophagosomal structure. ATG38 is required for the integrity of the active PI3-kinase complex I by maintaining an association between VPS15-VPS34 and ATG1P-VPS30 subcomplexes. From Saccharomyces cerevisiae (strain ATCC 204508 / S288c)
   1493..1542    +  CDS            SET1 (fragment): solubility-enhancement tag derived from T7 phage gene 10B
   1550..1597    +  terminator     T7 terminator: transcription terminator for bacteriophage T7 RNA polymerase
   1728..1832    +  promoter       AmpR promoter: bla
   1833..2693    +  CDS            AmpR: β-lactamase; bla; confers resistance to ampicillin, carbenicillin, and related antibiotics
   2864..3452    +  rep_origin     ori: high-copy-number ColE1/pMB1/pBR322/pUC origin of replication
   3638..42      -  misc_feature   bom (across the origin): basis of mobility region from pBR322
>Addgene plasmid #242496 | pOP768 | addgene full sequence | sequence record 485590 | Addgene NGS Result
GTATACACTCCGCTATCGCTACGTGACTGGGTCATGGCTGCGCCCCGACACCCGCCAACACCCGCTGACG
CGCCCTGACGGGCTTGTCTGCTCCCGGCATCCGCTTACAGACAAGCTGTGACCGTCTCCGGGAGCTGCAT
GTGTCAGAGGTTTTCACCGTCATCACCGAAACGCGCGAGGCAGGATCTCGATCCCGCGAAATTAATACGA
CTCACTATAGGGAGACCACAACGGTTTCCCTCTAGTGCCGGCTCCGGAGAGCTCCAATTGGAATTCGCTA
GCTCTAGAAATAATTTTGTTTAACTTTAAGAAGGAGATATACATAATATGTCCCCTATACTAGGTTATTG
GAAAATTAAGGGCCTTGTGCAACCCACTCGACTTCTTTTGGAATATCTTGAAGAAAAATATGAAGAGCAT
TTGTATGAGCGCGATGAAGGTGATAAATGGCGAAACAAAAAGTTTGAATTGGGTTTGGAGTTTCCCAATC
TTCCTTATTATATTGATGGTGATGTTAAATTAACACAGTCTATGGCCATCATACGTTATATAGCTGACAA
GCACAACATGTTGGGTGGTTGTCCAAAAGAGCGTGCAGAGATTTCAATGCTTGAAGGAGCGGTTTTGGAT
ATTAGATACGGTGTTTCGAGAATTGCATATAGTAAAGACTTTGAAACTCTCAAAGTTGATTTTCTTAGCA
AGCTACCTGAAATGCTGAAAATGTTCGAAGATCGTTTATGTCATAAAACATATTTAAATGGTGATCATGT
AACCCATCCTGACTTCATGTTGTATGACGCTCTTGATGTTGTTTTATACATGGACCCAATGTGCCTGGAT
GCGTTCCCAAAATTAGTTTGTTTTAAAAAACGTATTGAAGCTATCCCACAAATTGATAAGTACTTGAAAT
CCAGCAAGTATATAGCATGGCCTTTGCAGGGCTGGCAAGCCACGTTTGGTGGTGGCGACCATCCTCCAAA
ATCGGATTCTTCTGGTTCCGAAAACCTGTATTTCCAGGGCTCCCATATGGTCAACAACAATATGCTTATT
GGCTCTGTTATTTTAAACAACAAATCTCCGATAAATGGAATAAGCAATGCTAGGAATTGGGATAACCCAG
CATATCAGGACACTTTAAGTCCCATAAACGATCCACTTCTTATGTCAATTTTAAACCGCTTACAATTTAA
TTTGAATAATGATATTCAATTGAAAACAGAAGGAGGAAAAAATTCCAAAAACTCGGAAATGAAGATTAAC
TTAAGACTGGAACAATTCAAAAAGGAGTTGGTATTATATGAGCAGAAAAAATTTAAAGAATATGGTATGA
AAATTGACGAAATTACGAAAGAAAATAAAAAATTGGCTAATGAAATTGGGCGATTAAGAGAACGCTGGGA
CAGCTTAGTAGAAAGTGCGAAGCAAAGAAGGGATAAGCAAAAAAACTAGGGATCCAGATCTAAGCTTGGT
ACCACGCGTGCGCGCTGATCCGGCTGCTAACAAAGCCCGAAAGGAAGCTGAGTTGGCTGCTGCCACCGCT
GAGCAATAACTAGCATAACCCCTTGGGGCCTCTAAACGGGTCTTGAGGGGTTTTTTGCTGAAAGGAGGAA
CTATAGCCGGATAATTCTTGAAGACGAAAGGGCCTCGTGATACGCCTATTTTTATAGGTTAATGTCATGA
TAATAATGGTTTCTTAGACGTCAGGTGGCACTTTTCGGGGAAATGTGCGCGGAACCCCTATTTGTTTATT
TTTCTAAATACATTCAAATATGTATCCGCTCATGAGACAATAACCCTGATAAATGCTTCAATAATATTGA
AAAAGGAAGAGTATGAGTATTCAACATTTCCGTGTCGCCCTTATTCCCTTTTTTGCGGCATTTTGCCTTC
CTGTTTTTGCTCACCCAGAAACGCTGGTGAAAGTAAAAGATGCTGAAGATCAGTTGGGTGCACGAGTGGG
TTACATCGAACTGGATCTCAACAGCGGTAAGATCCTTGAGAGTTTTCGCCCCGAAGAACGTTTTCCAATG
ATGAGCACTTTTAAAGTTCTGCTATGTGGCGCGGTATTATCCCGTGTTGACGCCGGGCAAGAGCAACTCG
GTCGCCGCATACACTATTCTCAGAATGACTTGGTTGAGTACTCACCAGTCACAGAAAAGCATCTTACGGA
TGGCATGACAGTAAGAGAATTATGCAGTGCTGCCATAACCATGAGTGATAACACTGCGGCCAACTTACTT
CTGACAACGATCGGAGGACCGAAGGAGCTAACCGCTTTTTTGCACAACATGGGGGATCATGTAACTCGCC
TTGATCGTTGGGAACCGGAGCTGAATGAAGCCATACCAAACGACGAGCGTGACACCACGATGCCTGCAGC
AATGGCAACAACGTTGCGCAAACTATTAACTGGCGAACTACTTACTCTAGCTTCCCGGCAACAATTAATA
GACTGGATGGAGGCGGATAAAGTTGCAGGACCACTTCTGCGCTCGGCCCTTCCGGCTGGCTGGTTTATTG
CTGATAAATCTGGAGCCGGTGAGCGTGGGTCTCGCGGTATCATTGCAGCACTGGGGCCAGATGGTAAGCC
CTCCCGTATCGTAGTTATCTACACGACGGGGAGTCAGGCAACTATGGATGAACGAAATAGACAGATCGCT
GAGATAGGTGCCTCACTGATTAAGCATTGGTAACTGTCAGACCAAGTTTACTCATATATACTTTAGATTG
ATTTAAAACTTCATTTTTAATTTAAAAGGATCTAGGTGAAGATCCTTTTTGATAATCTCATGACCAAAAT
CCCTTAACGTGAGTTTTCGTTCCACTGAGCGTCAGACCCCGTAGAAAAGATCAAAGGATCTTCTTGAGAT
CCTTTTTTTCTGCGCGTAATCTGCTGCTTGCAAACAAAAAAACCACCGCTACCAGCGGTGGTTTGTTTGC
CGGATCAAGAGCTACCAACTCTTTTTCCGAAGGTAACTGGCTTCAGCAGAGCGCAGATACCAAATACTGT
CCTTCTAGTGTAGCCGTAGTTAGGCCACCACTTCAAGAACTCTGTAGCACCGCCTACATACCTCGCTCTG
CTAATCCTGTTACCAGTGGCTGCTGCCAGTGGCGATAAGTCGTGTCTTACCGGGTTGGACTCAAGACGAT
AGTTACCGGATAAGGCGCAGCGGTCGGGCTGAACGGGGGGTTCGTGCACACAGCCCAGCTTGGAGCGAAC
GACCTACACCGAACTGAGATACCTACAGCGTGAGCTATGAGAAAGCGCCACGCTTCCCGAAGGGAGAAAG
GCGGACAGGTATCCGGTAAGCGGCAGGGTCGGAACAGGAGAGCGCACGAGGGAGCTTCCAGGGGGAAACG
CCTGGTATCTTTATAGTCCTGTCGGGTTTCGCCACCTCTGACTTGAGCGTCGATTTTTGTGATGCTCGTC
AGGGGGGCGGAGCCTATGGAAAAACGCCAGCAACGCGGCCTTTTTACGGTTCCTGGCCTTTTGCTGGCCT
TTTGCTCACATGTTCTTTCCTGCGTTATCCCCTGATTCTGTGGATAACCGTATTACCGCCTTTGAGTGAG
CTGATACCGCTCGCCGCAGCCGAACGACCGAGCGCAGCGAGTCAGTGAGCGAGGAAGCGGAAGAGCGCCT
GATGCGGTATTTTCTCCTTACGCATCTGTGCGGTATTTCACACCGCAATGGTGCACTCTCAGTACAATCT
GCTCTGATGCCGCATAGTTAAGCCA
